>Addgene plasmid #43333 | II-CTAG | depositor partial sequence | sequence record 58598 | II-CTAG sequence 426 bps
CGTCTCGCTTAACCCCAGAGCAGGTCGTGGCGATCGCAAGCCACGACGGAGGAAAGCAAGCCTTGGAAAC
AGTACAGAGGCTGTTGCCTGTGCTGTGCCAAGCGCACGGACTCACCCCAGAGCAGGTCGTGGCCATTGCC
TCGAATGGAGGGGGCAAACAGGCGTTGGAAACCGTACAACGATTGCTGCCGGTGCTGTGCCAAGCGCACG
GCCTCACCCCAGAGCAGGTCGTGGCAATCGCCTCCAACATTGGCGGGAAACAGGCACTCGAGACTGTCCA
GCGCCTGCTTCCCGTGCTGTGCCAAGCGCACGGATTAACCCCAGAGCAGGTCGTGGCAATCGCGAGCAAT
AACGGCGGAAAACAGGCTTTGGAAACGGTGCAGAGGCTCCTTCCAGTGCTGTGCCAAGCGCACGGGCTCA
GAGACG
