>Addgene plasmid #43333 | II-CTAG | addgene partial sequence | sequence record 61854 | M13-F20 5'-TGTAAAACGACGGCCAGT-3'
TAAGGGCGAATTGGGCCCTCTAGATGCATGCTCGAGCGGCCGCCAGTGTGATGGATATCTGCAGAATTCG
CCCTTAGTATCTTTCCTGTGCCCACGTCTCTGAGCCCGTGCGCTTGGCACAGCACTGGAAGGAGCCTCTG
CACCGTTTCCAAAGCCTGTTTTCCGCCGTTATTGCTCGCGATTGCCACGACCTGCTCTGGGGTTAATCCG
TGCGCTTGGCACAGCACGGGAAGCAGGCGCTGGACAGTCTCGAGTGCCTGTTTCCCGCCAATGTTGGAGG
CGATTGCCACGACCTGCTCTGGGGTGAGGCCGTGCGCTTGGCACAGCACCGGCAGCAATCGTTGTACGGT
TTCCAACGCCTGTTTGCCCCCTCCATTCGAGGCAATGGCCACGACCTGCTCTGGGGTGAGTCCGTGCGCT
TGGCACAGCACAGGCAACAGCCTCTGTACTGTTTCCAAGGCTTGCTTTCCTCCGTCGTGGCTTGCGATCG
CCACGACCTGCTCTGGGGTTAAGCGAGACGCGCTAGGACGGCATCTATATAAGGGCGAATTCCAGCACAC
TGGCGGCCGTTACTAGTGGATCCGAGCTCGGTACCAAGCTTGGCGTAATCATGGTCATAGCTGTTTCCTG
TGTGAAATTGTTATCCGCTCACAATTCCACACAACATACGAGCCGGAAGCATAAAGTGTAAAGCCTGGGG
TGCCTAATGAGTGAGCTAACTCACATTAATTGCGTTGCGCTCACTGCCCGCTTTCCAGTCGGGAAACCTG
TCGTGCCAGCTGCATTAATGAATCGGCCAACGCGCGGGGAGAGGCGGNTTGCGTATTGGGCGCTCTTCCG
CTTCCTCGCTCACTGACTCGCTGCNCTCGGTCGTTCGGCTGCTGCGAGCGGTATCA
