[The description below was written by a language model from this plasmid's Addgene catalogue record.]
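Description:
II-CTAG is a bacterial cloning plasmid built on the commercial pCRII-TOPO backbone (about 4 kb without insert), carrying a 426 bp synthetic insert introduced by TOPO cloning. It is a high-copy plasmid propagated in E. coli and selectable with both ampicillin and kanamycin, consistent with the dual resistance markers of this backbone. The insert sits between the T7 and M13-reverse priming sites, which are the recorded sequencing primers. The vector type is listed only as bacterial cloning, so the plasmid serves as a storage and source vector for its insert rather than as an expression construct. No promoter intended to drive the insert, tag, reporter or mammalian selection marker is recorded.

The record does not spell out what the insert encodes beyond its name and synthetic origin. The associated publication describes a TALEN genome-editing system for generating human stem cell-based disease models. In that context, the name suggests a pre-assembled block of TAL effector repeats recognising the four-base sequence CTAG, intended for the second position ("II") in a hierarchical assembly of a full TALE DNA-binding array. The insert size is roughly what four repeat units of about 34 amino acids each would occupy. This reading is an inference from the name, size and publication title, not something stated in the catalogue fields. No feature table was provided, so the repeat composition, the flanking restriction or assembly sites, and the orientation of the insert cannot be confirmed here. On that reading, the plasmid would be one member of a library of modular parts that are excised or amplified and joined into a TALEN expression backbone to build custom nucleases.
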