Addgene plasmid #43333: II-CTAG
Depositing lab: Chad Cowan & Kiran Musunuru. Depositing organization: Harvard University. Publication: A TALEN Genome-Editing System for Generating Human Stem Cell-Based Disease Models. Ding Q, Lee YK, Schaefer EA, Peters DT, Veres A, Kim K, Kuperwasser N, Motola DL, Meissner TB, Hendriks WT, Trevisan M, Gupta RM, Moisan A, Banks E, Friesen M, Schinzel RT, Xia F, Tang A, Xia Y, Figueroa E, Wann A, Ahfeldt T, Daheron L, Zhang F, Rubin LL, Peng LF, Chung RT, Musunuru K, Cowan CA. Cell Stem Cell. 2012 Dec 12. pii: S1934-5909(12)00645-5. doi: 10.1016/j.stem.2012.11.011. PubMed 23246482.
Backbone
  Vector backbone: pCRII-TOPO
  Backbone manufacturer: Invitrogen
  Backbone size w/o insert (bp): 3973
  Vector type: Bacterial Cloning
Growth in bacteria
  Bacterial resistance: Ampicillin and Kanamycin, 100 & 50 μg/mL
  Growth temperature: 37°C
  Growth strain: Top10
  Copy number: High Copy
Gene/Insert
  Gene/Insert name: II-CTAG
  Species: Synthetic
  Insert size (bp): 426
  Cloning method: TOPO Cloning
  Sequencing primers: 5′ T7; 3′ M13-rev
Terms and licenses: Academic/Nonprofit Terms; Industry Terms: Not Available to Industry
How to cite: II-CTAG was a gift from Chad Cowan & Kiran Musunuru (Addgene plasmid # 43333 ; http://n2t.net/addgene:43333 ; RRID:Addgene_43333)
